>Addgene plasmid #128559 | 25Q-ymsfGFP | addgene full sequence | sequence record 252433 | Addgene NGS Result
ATGACCATGATTACGCCAAGCGCGCAATTAACCCTCACTAAAGGGAACAAAAGCTGGAGCTCCGGATTAG
AGGCCGCCGAGCGGGTGACAGCCCTCCGAAGGAAGACTCTCCTCCGTGCGTCTTCGTCTTCACCGGTCGC
GTTCCTGAAACGCAGATGTGCCTCGCGCCGCACTGCTCCGAACAATAAAGATTCTACAATACTAGCTTTT
ATGGTTATGAAGAGGAAAAATTGGCAGTAACCTGGCCCCACAAACCTTCAAATGAACGAATCAAATTAAC
AACCATAGGATGATAATGCGATTAGTTTTTTAGCCTTATTTCTGGGGTAATTAATCAGCGAAGCGATGAT
TTTTGATCTATTAACAGATATATAAATGCAAAAACTGCATAACCACTTTAACTAATACTTTCAACATTTT
CGGTTTGTATTACTTCTTATTCAAATGTAATAAAAGTATCAACAAAAAATTGTTAATATACCTCTATACT
TTAACGTCAAGGAGAAAAAACCCCGGATTCTAGAACTACGCCATGGACTACAAGGACGACGATGACAAGC
TGGCGACCCTGGAAAAGCTGATGAAGGCCTTCGAGTCCCTCAAAAGCTTCCAACAGCAGCAACAGCAACA
ACAGCAGCAACAGCAACAACAGCAGCAACAGCAACAACAGCAGCAACAGCAACAACTGCAGCCCGGGGGA
TCCACTAGTGTATCCAAAGGTGAAGAATTGTTTACTGGTGTTGTTCCTATTTTAGTTGAATTAGACGGTG
ACGTTAATGGTCATAAGTTTAGTGTTAGAGGTGAAGGTGAAGGTGACGCAACTAACGGTAAATTGACATT
GAAGTTTATTTGTACTACTGGTAAATTGCCAGTTCCATGGCCAACCTTGGTTACCACTTTAACTTATGGT
GTTCAATGCTTCTCAAGATACCCTGATCATATGAAAAGACACGACTTTTTCAAGAGTGCCATGCCAGAAG
GTTACGTACAAGAAAGAACTATATCTTTTAAAGATGACGGTACATACAAGACCAGAGCTGAAGTAAAATT
CGAAGGTGACACATTGGTCAACAGAATCGAATTGAAGGGTATCGATTTCAAGGAAGACGGTAACATCTTG
GGTCATAAATTAGAATACAATTTCAACTCACACAATGTTTACATCACTGCTGATAAGCAAAAGAATGGTA
TCAAAGCAAACTTCAAGATCAGACATAACGTTGAAGATGGTTCCGTACAATTAGCTGACCACTATCAACA
AAATACACCTATTGGTGACGGTCCTGTTTTGTTACCAGACAACCATTACTTGTCTACCCAATCAAAATTG
TCCAAAGATCCAAACGAAAAGAGAGACCATATGGTCTTGTTGGAATTTGTCACTGCCGCTGGTATCACTC
ACGGTATGGATGAATTGTATAAGTAGGTCGACGACCTCGAGTCATGTAATTAGTTATGTCACGCTTACAT
TCACGCCCTCCCCCCACATCCGCTCTAACCGAAAAGGAAGGAGTTAGACAACCTGAAGTCTAGGTCCCTA
TTTATTTTTTTATAGTTATGTTAGTATTAAGAACGTTATTTATATTTCAAATTTTTCTTTTTTTTCTGTA
CAGACGCGTGTACGCATGTAACATTATACTGAAAACCTTGCTTGAGAAGGTTTTGGGACGCTCGAAGGCT
TTAATTTGCGGCCGGTACCCAATTCGCCCTATAGTGAGTCGTATTACGCGCGCTCACTGGCCGTCGTTTT
ACAACGTCGTGACTGGGAAAACCCTGGCGTTACCCAACTTAATCGCCTTGCAGCACATCCCCCTTTCGCC
AGCTGGCGTAATAGCGAAGAGGCCCGCACCGATCGCCCTTCCCAACAGTTGCGCAGCCTGAATGGCGAAT
GG
[124 nt withheld, positions 1893-2016]
C
[91 nt withheld, positions 2018-2108]
A
[49 nt withheld, positions 2110-2158]
CCTTTGACGTTGGAGTCCACGTTCTTT
[37 nt withheld, positions 2186-2222]
ACCCTATCTCGGTCTATTCTTTTGATTTATAAGGGATTTTGCCGATTTCGGCCTATTGGTTAAAAAATGA
GCTGATTTAACAAAAATTTAACGCGAATTTTAACAAAATATTAACGCTTACAATTTCCTGATGCGGTATT
TTCTCCTTACGCATCTGTGCGGTATTTCACACCGCATATCGACCGGTCGAGGAGAACTTCTAGTATATCT
ACATACCTAATATTATTGCCTTATTAAAAATGGAATCCCAACAATTACATCAAAATCCACATTCTCTTCA
AAATCAATTGTCCTGTACTTCCTTGTTCATGTGTGTTCAAAAACGTTATATTTATAGGATAATTATACTC
TATTTCTCAACAAGTAATTGGTTGTTTGGCCGAGCGGTCTAAGGCGCCTGATTCAAGAAATATCTTGACC
GCAGTTAACTGTGGGAATACTCAGGTATCGTAAGATGCAAGAGTTCGAATCTCTTAGCAACCATTATTTT
TTTCCTCAACATAACGAGAACACACAGGGGCGCTATCGCACAGAATCAAATTCGATGACTGGAAATTTTT
TGTTAATTTCAGAGGTCGCCTGACGCATATACCTTTTTCAACTGAAAAATTGGGAGAAAAAGGAAAGGTG
AGAGCGCCGGAACCGGCTTTTCATATAGAATAGAGAAGCGTTCATGACTAAATGCTTGCATCACAATACT
TGAAGTTGACAATATTATTTAAGGACCTATTGTTTTTTCCAATAGGTGGTTAGCAATCGTCTTACTTTCT
AACTTTTCTTACCTTTTACATTTCAGCAATATATATATATATATTTCAAGGATATACCATTCTAATGTCT
GCCCCTAAGAAGATCGTCGTTTTGCCAGGTGACCACGTTGGTCAAGAAATCACAGCCGAAGCCATTAAGG
TTCTTAAAGCTATTTCTGATGTTCGTTCCAATGTCAAGTTCGATTTCGAAAATCATTTAATTGGTGGTGC
TGCTATCGATGCTACAGGTGTTCCACTTCCAGATGAGGCGCTGGAAGCCTCCAAGAAGGCTGATGCCGTT
TTGTTAGGTGCTGTGGGTGGTCCTAAATGGGGTACCGGTAGTGTTAGACCTGAACAAGGTTTACTAAAAA
TCCGTAAAGAACTTCAATTGTACGCCAACTTAAGACCATGTAACTTTGCATCCGACTCTCTTTTAGACTT
ATCTCCAATCAAGCCACAATTTGCTAAAGGTACTGACTTCGTTGTTGTCAGAGAATTAGTGGGAGGTATT
TACTTTGGTAAGAGAAAGGAAGACGATGGTGATGGTGTCGCTTGGGATAGTGAACAATACACCGTTCCAG
AAGTGCAAAGAATCACAAGAATGGCCGCTTTCATGGCCCTACAACATGAGCCACCATTGCCTATTTGGTC
CTTGGATAAAGCTAATGTTTTGGCCTCTTCAAGATTATGGAGAAAAACTGTGGAGGAAACCATCAAGAAC
GAATTCCCTACATTGAAGGTTCAACATCAATTGATTGATTCTGCCGCCATGATCCTAGTTAAGAACCCAA
CCCACCTAAATGGTATTATAATCACCAGCAACATGTTTGGTGATATCATCTCCGATGAAGCCTCCGTTAT
CCCAGGTTCCTTGGGTTTGTTGCCATCTGCGTCCTTGGCCTCTTTGCCAGACAAGAACACCGCATTTGGT
TTGTACGAACCATGCCACGGTTCTGCTCCAGATTTGCCAAAGAATAAGGTCAACCCTATCGCCACTATCT
TGTCTGCTGCAATGATGTTGAAATTGTCATTGAACTTGCCTGAAGAAGGTAAGGCCATTGAAGATGCAGT
TAAAAAGGTTTTGGATGCAGGTATCAGAACTGGTGATTTAGGTGGTTCCAACAGTACCACCGAAGTCGGT
GATGCTGTCGCCGAAGAAGTTAAGAAAATCCTTGCTTAAAAAGATTCTCTTTTTTTATGATATTTGTACA
TAAACTTTATAAATGAAATTCATAATAGAAACGACACGAAATTACAAAATGGAATATGTTCATAGGGTAG
ACGAAACTATATACGCAATCTACATACATTTATCAAGAAGGAGAAAAAGGAGGATGTAAAGGAATACAGG
TAAGCAAATTGATACTAATGGCTCAACGTGATAAGGAAAAAGAATTGCACTTTAACATTAATATTGACAA
GGAGGAGGGCACCACACAAAAAGTTAGGTGTAACAGAAAATCATGAAACTATGATTCCTAATTTATATAT
TGGAGGATTTTCTCTAAAAAAAAAAAAATACAACAAATAAAAAACACTCAATGACCTGACCATTTGATGG
AGTTTAAGTCAATACCTTCTTGAACCATTTCCCATAATGGTGAAAGTTCCCTCAAGAATTTTACTCTGTC
AGAAACGGCCTTAACGACGTAGTCGATATGGTGCACTCTCAGTACAATCTGCTCTGATGCCGCATAGTTA
AGCCAGCCCCGACACCCGCCAACACCCGCTGACGCGCCCTGACGGGCTTGTCTGCTCCCGGCATCCGCTT
ACAGACAAGCTGTGACCGTCTCCGGGAGCTGCATGTGTCAGAGGTTTTCACCGTCATCACCGAAACGCGC
GAGACGAAAGGGCCTCGTGATACGCCTATTTTTATAGGTTAATGTCATGATAATAATGGTTTCTTAGGAC
GGATCGCTTGCCTGTAACTTACACGCGCCTCGTATCTTTTAATGATGGAATAATTTGGGAATTTACTCTG
TGTTTATTTATTTTTATGTTTTGTATTTGGATTTTAGAAAGTAAATAAAGAAGGTAGAAGAGTTACGGAA
TGAAGAAAAAAAAATAAACAAAGGTTTAAAAAATTTCAACAAAAAGCGTACTTTACATATATATTTATTA
GACAAGAAAAGCAGATTAAATAGATATACATTCGATTAACGATAAGTAAAATGTAAAATCACAGGATTTT
CGTGTGTGGTCTTCTACACAGACAAGATGAAACAATTCGGCATTAATACCTGAGAGCAGGAAGAGCAAGA
TAAAAGGTAGTATTTGTTGGCGATCCCCCTAGAGTCTTTTACATCTTCGGAAAACAAAAACTATTTTTTC
TTTAATTTCTTTTTTTACTTTCTATTTTTAATTTATATATTTATATTAAAAAATTTAAATTATAATTATT
TTTATAGCACGTGATGAAAAGGACCCAGGTGGCACTTTTCGGGGAAATGTGCGCGGAACCCCTATTTGTT
TATTTTTCTAAATACATTCAAATATGTATCCGCTCATGAGACAATAACCCTGATAAATGCTTCAATAATA
TTGAAAAAGGAAGAGTATGAGTATTCAACATTTCCGTGTCGCCCTTATTCCCTTTTTTGCGGCATTTTGC
CTTCCTGTTTTTGCTCACCCAGAAACGCTGGTGAAAGTAAAAGATGCTGAAGATCAGTTGGGTGCACGAG
TGGGTTACATCGAACTGGATCTCAACAGCGGTAAGATCCTTGAGAGTTTTCGCCCCGAAGAACGTTTTCC
AATGATGAGCACTTTTAAAGTTCTGCTATGTGGCGCGGTATTATCCCGTATTGACGCCGGGCAAGAGCAA
CTCGGTCGCCGCATACACTATTCTCAGAATGACTTGGTTGAGTACTCACCAGTCACAGAAAAGCATCTTA
CGGATGGCATGACAGTAAGAGAATTATGCAGTGCTGCCATAACCATGAGTGATAACACTGCGGCCAACTT
ACTTCTGACAACGATCGGAGGACCGAAGGAGCTAACCGCTTTTTTGCACAACATGGGGGATCATGTAACT
CGCCTTGATCGTTGGGAACCGGAGCTGAATGAAGCCATACCAAACGACGAGCGTGACACCACGATGCCTG
TAGCAATGGCAACAACGTTGCGCAAACTATTAACTGGCGAACTACTTACTCTAGCTTCCCGGCAACAATT
AATAGACTGGATGGAGGCGGATAAAGTTGCAGGACCACTTCTGCGCTCGGCCCTTCCGGCTGGCTGGTTT
ATTGCTGATAAATCTGGAGCCGGTGAGCGTGGGTCTCGCGGTATCATTGCAGCACTGGGGCCAGATGGTA
AGCCCTCCCGTATCGTAGTTATCTACACGACGGGGAGTCAGGCAACTATGGATGAACGAAATAGACAGAT
CGCTGAGATAGGTGCCTCACTGATTAAGCATTGGTAACTGTCAGACCAAGTTTACTCATATATACTTTAG
ATTGATTTAAAACTTCATTTTTAATTTAAAAGGATCTAGGTGAAGATCCTTTTTGATAATCTCATGACCA
AAATCCCTTAACGTGAGTTTTCGTTCCACTGAGCGTCAGACCCCGTAGAAAAGATCAAAGGATCTTCTTG
AGATCCTTTTTTTCTGCGCGTAATCTGCTGCTTGCAAACAAAAAAACCACCGCTACCAGCGGTGGTTTGT
TTGCCGGATCAAGAGCTACCAACTCTTTTTCCGAAGGTAACTGGCTTCAGCAGAGCGCAGATACCAAATA
CTGTTCTTCTAGTGTAGCCGTAGTTAGGCCACCACTTCAAGAACTCTGTAGCACCGCCTACATACCTCGC
TCTGCTAATCCTGTTACCAGTGGCTGCTGCCAGTGGCGATAAGTCGTGTCTTACCGGGTTGGACTCAAGA
CGATAGTTACCGGATAAGGCGCAGCGGTCGGGCTGAACGGGGGGTTCGTGCACACAGCCCAGCTTGGAGC
GAACGACCTACACCGAACTGAGATACCTACAGCGTGAGCTATGAGAAAGCGCCACGCTTCCCGAAGGGAG
AAAGGCGGACAGGTATCCGGTAAGCGGCAGGGTCGGAACAGGAGAGCGCACGAGGGAGCTTCCAGGGGGA
AACGCCTGGTATCTTTATAGTCCTGTCGGGTTTCGCCACCTCTGACTTGAGCGTCGATTTTTGTGATGCT
CGTCAGGGGGGCGGAGCCTATGGAAAAACGCCAGCAACGCGGCCTTTTTACGGTTCCTGGCCTTTTGCTG
GCCTTTTGCTCACATGTTCTTTCCTGCGTTATCCCCTGATTCTGTGGATAACCGTATTACCGCCTTTGAG
TGAGCTGATACCGCTCGCCGCAGCCGAACGACCGAGCGCAGCGAGTCAGTGAGCGAGGAAGCGGAAGAGC
GCCCAATACGCAAACCGCCTCTCCCCGCGCGTTGGCCGATTCATTAATGCAGCTGGCACGACAGGTTTCC
CGACTGGAAAGCGGGCAGTGAGCGCAACGCAATTAATGTGAGTTAGCTCACTCATTAGGCACCCCAGGCT
TTACACTTTATGCTTCCGGCTCGTATGTTGTGTGGAATTGTGAGCGGATAACAATTTCACACAGGAAACA
GCT
Features (pLannotate 1.2.2; 24 found; start..end, strand, type, name):
     26..44      +  promoter       T3 promoter: promoter for bacteriophage T3 RNA polymerase
     63..504     +  promoter       GAL1 promoter: S. cerevisiae GAL1; inducible promoter, regulated by Gal4
    539..559     +  CDS            FLAG (fragment): FLAG® epitope tag, followed by an enterokinase cleavage site
    686..709     -  misc_feature   MCS (fragment): pBluescript multiple cloning site
    710..1423    +  CDS            moxGFP: moxGFP is a basic (constitutively fluorescent) green fluorescent protein published in 2015, derived from Aequorea victoria. It is reported to be a rapidly-maturing monomer.
   1442..1689    +  terminator     CYC1 terminator: S. cerevisiae CYC1; transcription terminator for CYC1
   1708..1726    -  promoter       T7 promoter: promoter for bacteriophage T7 RNA polymerase
   1734..1889    +  CDS            lacZα (fragment): LacZα fragment of β-galactosidase; lacZ fragment
   1893..2321    +  rep_origin     f1 ori (sequence partly withheld): f1 bacteriophage origin of replication; arrow indicates direction of (+) strand synthesis
   2349..2401    -  misc_feature   bom (fragment): basis of mobility region from pBR322
   2432..2509    +  CDS            YO192_YEAST (fragment): Experimental evidence at protein level: Swiss-Prot protein existence level 1. From Saccharomyces cerevisiae (strain ATCC 204508 / S288c) (Baker's yeast).
   2649..3056    +  promoter       LEU2 promoter: S. cerevisiae LEU2
   3057..4151    +  CDS            LEU2: 3-isopropylmalate dehydrogenase, required for leucine biosynthesis; S. cerevisiae LEU2; yeast auxotrophic marker
   4513..4629    -  CDS            NFS1 (fragment): NFS1_YEAST - Also known as SPL1 From Saccharomyces cerevisiae (strain ATCC 204508 / S288c) (Baker's yeast).
   4628..4678    -  misc_feature   bom (fragment): basis of mobility region from pBR322
   4780..4815    -  CDS            rop (fragment): Rop protein, which maintains plasmids at low copy number; rop
   4884..5387    -  misc_feature   CEN/ARS: S. cerevisiae CEN6 centromere fused to an autonomously replicating sequence
   5424..5528    +  promoter       AmpR promoter: bla
   5529..6389    +  CDS            AmpR: β-lactamase; bla; confers resistance to ampicillin, carbenicillin, and related antibiotics
   6560..7148    +  rep_origin     ori: high-copy-number ColE1/pMB1/pBR322/pUC origin of replication
   7331..7423    +  CDS            lacI (fragment): lac repressor; lacI; The lac repressor binds to the lac operator to inhibit transcription in E. coli. This inhibition can be relieved by adding lactose or isopropyl-β-D-thiogalactopyranoside (IPTG).
   7436..7457    +  protein_bind   CAP binding site: CAP binding activates transcription in the presence of cAMP. E. coli catabolite activator protein
   7472..7502    +  promoter       lac promoter: promoter for the E. coli lac operon
   7510..7526    +  protein_bind   lac operator: The lac repressor binds to the lac operator to inhibit transcription in E. coli. This inhibition can be relieved by adding lactose or isopropyl-β-D-thiogalactopyranoside (IPTG). lac repressor encoded by lacI
