[The description below was written by a language model from this plasmid's Addgene catalogue record and pLannotate feature annotations shown in this document.]
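Description:
25Q-ymsfGFP is a yeast expression plasmid built on the pRS415 shuttle backbone for galactose-inducible production of a human huntingtin exon 1 (Httex1) fragment in Saccharomyces cerevisiae. In yeast it is maintained as a low-copy centromeric plasmid through a CEN6/ARS element and selected by leucine prototrophy, with the LEU2 gene expressed from its own promoter. In E. coli it replicates from a high-copy ColE1/pUC-type origin and is selected with ampicillin via β-lactamase. An f1 origin, flanking T3 and T7 promoters, and lac promoter/lacZα remnants are carried over from the pBluescript-derived backbone and play no evident role in the yeast expression cassette.

The payload sits between the GAL1 promoter, which is regulated by Gal4 and induced by galactose, and the CYC1 transcription terminator. The insert encodes Httex1 with a 25-glutamine tract and without the proline-rich region, fused at its C terminus to ymsfGFP. The automated annotation labels this fluorescent protein as moxGFP, most likely because that is the closest match among Aequorea-derived GFP variants in its database. It also detects a FLAG epitope fragment just downstream of the promoter, suggesting an N-terminal FLAG tag on the fusion, although the catalogue entry does not list one. The Htt coding segment itself is not annotated but would occupy the interval between the FLAG fragment and the GFP.

The associated work concerns polyglutamine toxicity assays and the comparison of fluorescent proteins for imaging in yeast. The record does not spell out the specific role of this 25Q version, though tracts of this length are generally used as a non-expanded reference alongside longer polyglutamine constructs.
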