Addgene plasmid #128559: 25Q-ymsfGFP
Purpose: Httex1 (without proline-rich region) fused to ymsfGFP
Depositing lab: Patrick Lajoie. Depositing organization: University of Western Ontario. Publication: Polyglutamine toxicity assays highlight the advantages of mScarlet for imaging in Saccharomyces cerevisiae. Albakri MB, Jiang Y, Genereaux J, Lajoie P. F1000Res. 2018 Aug 10;7:1242. doi: 10.12688/f1000research.15829.2. eCollection 2018. PubMed 30631438.
Backbone
  Vector backbone: pRS415
  Vector type: Yeast Expression
  Selectable markers: LEU2
Growth in bacteria
  Bacterial resistance: Ampicillin, 100 μg/mL
  Growth temperature: 37°C
  Growth strain: DH5alpha
  Copy number: High Copy
Gene/Insert
  Gene/Insert name: 25Q-Httex1 (without proline-rich region) fused to ymsfGFP
  Species: H. sapiens (human)
  Promoter: Gal1
  Tag / fusion protein: ymsfGFP (C terminal on insert)
  Cloning method: Restriction Enzyme; 5′ cloning site SacI (unknown if destroyed); 3′ cloning site SalI (unknown if destroyed)
  Sequencing primers: 5′ Gal; 3′ CYC1
Terms and licenses: Academic/Nonprofit Terms; Industry Terms: Not Available to Industry
How to cite: 25Q-ymsfGFP was a gift from Patrick Lajoie (Addgene plasmid # 128559 ; http://n2t.net/addgene:128559 ; RRID:Addgene_128559)
